>Addgene plasmid #119177 | pJKW1548 | addgene full sequence | sequence record 230355 | Addgene NGS Result
GACGAAAGGGCCTCGTGATACGCCTATTTTTATAGGTTAATGTCATGATAATAATGGTTTCTTAGTATGA
TCCAATATCAAAGGAAATGATAGCATTGAAGGATGAGACTAATCCAATTGAGGAGTGGCAGCATATAGAA
CAGCTAAAGGGTAGTGCTGAAGGAAGCATACGATACCCCGCATGGAATGGGATAATATCACAGGAGGTAC
TAGACTACCTTTCATCCTACATAAATAGACGCATATAAGTACGCATTTAAGCATAAACACGCACTATGCC
GTTCTTCTCATGTATATATATATACAGGCAACACGCAGATATAGGTGCGACGTGAACAGTGAGCTGTATG
TGCGCAGCTCGCGTTGCATTTTCGGAAGCGCTCGTTTTCGGAAACGCTTTGAAGTTCCTATTCCGAAGTT
CCTATTCTCTAGAAAGTATAGGAACTTCAGAGCGCTTTTGAAAACCAAAAGCGCTCTGAAGACGCACTTT
CAAAAAACCAAAAACGCACCGGACTGTAACGAGCTACTAAAATATTGCGAATACCGCTTCCACAAACATT
GCTCAAAAGTATCTCTTTGCTATATATCTCTGTGCTATATCCCTATATAACCTACCCATCCACCTTTCGC
TCCTTGAACTTGCATCTAAACTCGACCTCTACATTTTTTATGTTTATCTCTAGTATTACTCTTTAGACAA
AAAAATTGTAGTAAGAACTATTCATAGAGTGAATCGAAAACAATACGAAAATGTAAACATTTCCTATACG
TAGTATATAGAGACAAAATAGAAGAAACCGTTCATAATTTTCTGACCAATGAAGAATCATCAACGCTATC
ACTTTCTGTTCACAAAGTATGCGCAATCCACATCGGTATAGAATATAATCGGGGATGCCTTTATCTTGAA
AAAATGCACCCGCAGCTTCGCTAGTAATCAGTAAACGCGGGAAGTGGAGTCAGGCTTTTTTTATGGAAGA
GAAAATAGACACCAAAGTAGCCTTCTTCTAACCTTAACGGACCTACAGTGCAAAAAGTTATCAAGAGACT
GCATTATAGAGCGCACAAAGGAGAAAAAAAGTAATCTAAGATGCTTTGTTAGAAAAATAGCGCTCTCGGG
ATGCATTTTTGTAGAACAAAAAAGAAGTATAGATTCTTTGTTGGTAAAATAGCGCTCTCGCGTTGCATTT
CTGTTCTGTAAAAATGCAGCTCAGATTCTTTGTTTGAAAAATTAGCGCTCTCGCGTTGCATTTTTGTTTT
ACAAAAATGAAGCACAGATTCTTCGTTGGTAAAATAGCGCTTTCGCGTTGCATTTCTGTTCTGTAAAAAT
GCAGCTCAGATTCTTTGTTTGAAAAATTAGCGCTCTCGCGTTGCATTTTTGTTCTACAAAATGAAGCACA
GATGCTTCGTTCAGGTGGCACTTTTCGGGGAAATGTGCGCGGAACCCCTATTTGTTTATTTTTCTAAATA
CATTCAAATATGTATCCGCTCATGAGACAATAACCCTGATAAATGCTTCAATAATATTGAAAAAGGAAGA
GTATGAGTATTCAACATTTCCGTGTCGCCCTTATTCCCTTTTTTGCGGCATTTTGCCTTCCTGTTTTTGC
TCACCCAGAAACGCTGGTGAAAGTAAAAGATGCTGAAGATCAGTTGGGTGCACGAGTGGGTTACATCGAA
CTGGATCTCAACAGCGGTAAGATCCTTGAGAGTTTTCGCCCCGAAGAACGTTTTCCAATGATGAGCACTT
TTAAAGTTCTGCTATGTGGCGCGGTATTATCCCGTATTGACGCCGGGCAAGAGCAACTCGGTCGCCGCAT
ACACTATTCTCAGAATGACTTGGTTGAGTACTCACCAGTCACAGAAAAGCATCTTACGGATGGCATGACA
GTAAGAGAATTATGCAGTGCTGCCATAACCATGAGTGATAACACTGCGGCCAACTTACTTCTGACAACGA
TCGGAGGACCGAAGGAGCTAACCGCTTTTTTGCACAACATGGGGGATCATGTAACTCGCCTTGATCGTTG
GGAACCGGAGCTGAATGAAGCCATACCAAACGACGAGCGTGACACCACGATGCCTGTAGCAATGGCAACA
ACGTTGCGCAAACTATTAACTGGCGAACTACTTACTCTAGCTTCCCGGCAACAATTAATAGACTGGATGG
AGGCGGATAAAGTTGCAGGACCACTTCTGCGCTCGGCCCTTCCGGCTGGCTGGTTTATTGCTGATAAATC
TGGAGCCGGTGAGCGTGGGTCTCGCGGTATCATTGCAGCACTGGGGCCAGATGGTAAGCCCTCCCGTATC
GTAGTTATCTACACGACGGGGAGTCAGGCAACTATGGATGAACGAAATAGACAGATCGCTGAGATAGGTG
CCTCACTGATTAAGCATTGGTAACTGTCAGACCAAGTTTACTCATATATACTTTAGATTGATTTAAAACT
TCATTTTTAATTTAAAAGGATCTAGGTGAAGATCCTTTTTGATAATCTCATGACCAAAATCCCTTAACGT
GAGTTTTCGTTCCACTGAGCGTCAGACCCCGTAGAAAAGATCAAAGGATCTTCTTGAGATCCTTTTTTTC
TGCGCGTAATCTGCTGCTTGCAAACAAAAAAACCACCGCTACCAGCGGTGGTTTGTTTGCCGGATCAAGA
GCTACCAACTCTTTTTCCGAAGGTAACTGGCTTCAGCAGAGCGCAGATACCAAATACTGTTCTTCTAGTG
TAGCCGTAGTTAGGCCACCACTTCAAGAACTCTGTAGCACCGCCTACATACCTCGCTCTGCTAATCCTGT
TACCAGTGGCTGCTGCCAGTGGCGATAAGTCGTGTCTTACCGGGTTGGACTCAAGACGATAGTTACCGGA
TAAGGCGCAGCGGTCGGGCTGAACGGGGGGTTCGTGCACACAGCCCAGCTTGGAGCGAACGACCTACACC
GAACTGAGATACCTACAGCGTGAGCTATGAGAAAGCGCCACGCTTCCCGAAGGGAGAAAGGCGGACAGGT
ATCCGGTAAGCGGCAGGGTCGGAACAGGAGAGCGCACGAGGGAGCTTCCAGGGGGAAACGCCTGGTATCT
TTATAGTCCTGTCGGGTTTCGCCACCTCTGACTTGAGCGTCGATTTTTGTGATGCTCGTCAGGGGGGCGG
AGCCTATGGAAAAACGCCAGCAACGCGGCCTTTTTACGGTTCCTGGCCTTTTGCTGGCCTTTTGCTCACA
TGTTCTTTCCTGCGTTATCCCCTGATTCTGTGGATAACCGTATTACCGCCTTTGAGTGAGCTGATACCGC
TCGCCGCAGCCGAACGACCGAGCGCAGCGAGTCAGTGAGCGAGGAAGCGGAAGAGCGCCCAATACGCAAA
CCGCCTCTCCCCGCGCGTTGGCCGATTCATTAATGCAGCTGGCACGACAGGTTTCCCGACTGGAAAGCGG
GCAGTGAGCGCAACGCAATTAATGTGAGTTAGCTCACTCATTAGGCACCCCAGGCTTTACACTTTATGCT
TCCGGCTCGTATGTTGTGTGGAATTGTGAGCGGATAACAATTTCACACAGGAAACAGCTATGACCATGAT
TACGCCAAGCGCGCAATTAACCCTCACTAAAGGGAACAAAAGCTGGAGCTCATAGCTTCAAAATGTTTCT
ACTCCTTTTTTACTCTTCCAGATTTTCTCGGACTCCGCGCATCGCCGTACCACTTCAAAACACCCAAGCA
CAGCATACTAAATTTCCCCTCTTTCTTCCTCTAGGGTGTCGTTAATTACCCGTACTAAAGGTTTGGAAAA
GAAAAAAGAGACCGCCTCGTTTCTTTTTCTTCGTCGAAAAAGGCAATAAAAATTTTTATCACGTTTCTTT
TTCTTGAAAATTTTTTTTTTGATTTTTTTCTCTTTCGATGACCTCCCATTGATATTTAAGTTAATAAACG
GTCTTCAATTTCTCAAGTTTCAGTTTCATTTTTCTTGTTCTATTACAACTTTTTTTACTTCTTGCTCATT
AGAAAGAAAGCATAGCAATCTAATCTAAGTTTTCTAGAACTAGTATGTCGAAGACCGTAGAGGAGATTTG
GGCGGCGCAGCGGGCGAGGGGACCAGCCACGGTGCTGGCCATCGGCACTGCTGCGCCGGCCAATGTGGTG
TACCAGGCCGATTATCCGGACTACTACTTTAGGATCACCAAGAGCGAGCACATGACAGAGCTCAAGGAGA
AGTTCCGACGAATGTGTGACAAGTCGATGATAACGAAGCGGCACATGCACTTGTCGGAGGAGCTGTTGAA
AAACAACCCTGACATCTGTGCCTACATGGCCCCTTCCCTCGACGCCCGCCAAGATATGGTCGTGGTGGAG
GTACCCAAGCTCGGCAAGGAGGCGGCCGCCAAGGCCATCAAGGAATGGGGCCGCCCAAAGTCGGCCATCA
CCCACCTCATCTTCTGCACCACCTCCGGCGTCGACATGCCCGGCGCCGATTTCCAGCTCACCAAGCTACT
CGGCCTCTGCCCCTCCGTTCGCCGCACCATGCTCTACCAGCAGGGCTGCTTCGCCGGCGGTACGGTTCTC
CGCCTTGCCAAGGACCTCGCCGAGAACAATGCGGGCGCGAGGGTCCTCGTCGTCTGCTCCGAGATCACCG
CCGTCACCTTCCGCGGCCCCTCGGAGACTCACCTCGATAGCATGGTCGGCCAGGCCCTGTTCGGTGATGG
TGCCTCTGCCATCATCGTCGGTGCCGACCCCGACCCCGTCATAGAAAGGCCACTCTTTCAAATTGTATCT
GCGGCTCAGACCATCCTTCCCGACTCGGATGGGGCAATAGACGGCCATCTCCGAGAAGTGGGTCTAACCT
TCCACCTCCTCAAGGACGTACCTGGGCTCATCTCAAAGAACATCGAGAAGAGCCTAAAGGAGGCGTTTGC
ACCGCTGGGCATCGACGACTGGAACTCGATATTTTGGATTGTTCATCCAGGCGGGCCGGCCATTCTAGAC
CAGGTGGAGGCGAAGCTGCGTCTGAAAGTGGAGAAGCTGAAGACAACGAGAACAGTTTTGAGTGAGTACG
GGAATATGTCGAGCGCTTGCGTGTTGTTCATACTTGACGAGATGAGGAGGAACAGCATGGAAGAAGGGAA
GGCGACGACCGGTGAAGGGTTACATTGGGGAGTTTTGTTTGGTTTTGGGCCGGGCTTGACAGTGGAGACG
GTCGTCTTGCATAGTTTGCCCATCGCCGAGGCCAACTAAACTAGTGGATCCCCCGGGCTGCAGGAATTCG
ATATCAAGCTTATCGATACCGTCGACCTCGAGTCATGTAATTAGTTATGTCACGCTTACATTCACGCCCT
CCCCCCACATCCGCTCTAACCGAAAAGGAAGGAGTTAGACAACCTGAAGTCTAGGTCCCTATTTATTTTT
TTATAGTTATGTTAGTATTAAGAACGTTATTTATATTTCAAATTTTTCTTTTTTTTCTGTACAGACGCGT
GTACGCATGTAACATTATACTGAAAACCTTGCTTGAGAAGGTTTTGGGACGCTCGAAGGCTTTAATTTGC
GGCCGGTACCCAATTCGCCCTATAGTGAGTCGTATTACGCGCGCTCACTGGCCGTCGTTTTACAACGTCG
TGACTGGGAAAACCCTGGCGTTACCCAACTTAATCGCCTTGCAGCACATCCCCCTTTCGCCAGCTGGCGT
AATAGCGAAGAGGCCCGCACCGATCGCCCTTCCCAACAGTTGCGCAGCCTGAATGGCGAATGG
[124 nt withheld, positions 5734-5857]
C
[91 nt withheld, positions 5859-5949]
A
[49 nt withheld, positions 5951-5999]
CCTTTGACGTTGGAGTCCACGTTCTTT
[37 nt withheld, positions 6027-6063]
ACCCTATCTCGGTCTATTCTTTTGATTTATAAGGGATTTTGCCGATTTCGGCCTATTGGTTAAAAAATGA
GCTGATTTAACAAAAATTTAACGCGAATTTTAACAAAATATTAACGCTTACAATTTCCTGATGCGGTATT
TTCTCCTTACGCATCTGTGCGGTATTTCACACCGCATAGGGTAATAACTGATATAATTAAATTGAAGCTC
TAATTTGTGAGTTTAGTATACATGCATTTACTTATAATACAGTTTTTTAGTTTTGCTGGCCGCATCTTCT
CAAATATGCTTCCCAGCCTGCTTTTCTGTAACGTTCACCCTCTACCTTAGCATCCCTTCCCTTTGCAAAT
AGTCCTCTTCCAACAATAATAATGTCAGATCCTGTAGAGACCACATCATCCACGGTTCTATACTGTTGAC
CCAATGCGTCTCCCTTGTCATCTAAACCCACACCGGGTGTCATAATCAACCAATCGTAACCTTCATCTCT
TCCACCCATGTCTCTTTGAGCAATAAAGCCGATAACAAAATCTTTGTCGCTCTTCGCAATGTCAACAGTA
CCCTTAGTATATTCTCCAGTAGATAGGGAGCCCTTGCATGACAATTCTGCTAACATCAAAAGGCCTCTAG
GTTCCTTTGTTACTTCTTCTGCCGCCTGCTTCAAACCGCTAACAATACCTGGGCCCACCACACCGTGTGC
ATTCGTAATGTCTGCCCATTCTGCTATTCTGTATACACCCGCAGAGTACTGCAATTTGACTGTATTACCA
ATGTCAGCAAATTTTCTGTCTTCGAAGAGTAAAAAATTGTACTTGGCGGATAATGCCTTTAGCGGCTTAA
CTGTGCCCTCCATGGAAAAATCAGTCAAGATATCCACATGTGTTTTTAGTAAACAAATTTTGGGACCTAA
TGCTTCAACTAACTCCAGTAATTCCTTGGTGGTACGAACATCCAATGAAGCACACAAGTTTGTTTGCTTT
TCGTGCATGATATTAAATAGCTTGGCAGCAACAGGACTAGGATGAGTAGCAGCACGTTCCTTATATGTAG
CTTTCGACATGATTTATCTTCGTTTCCTGCAGGTTTTTGTTCTGTGCAGTTGGGTTAAGAATACTGGGCA
ATTTCATGTTTCTTCAACACTACATATGCGTATATATACCAATCTAAGTCTGTGCTCCTTCCTTCGTTCT
TCCTTCTGTTCGGAGATTACCGAATCAAAAAAATTTCAAGGAAACCGAAATCAAAAAAAAGAATAAAAAA
AAAATGATGAATTGAAAAGGTGGTATGGTGCACTCTCAGTACAATCTGCTCTGATGCCGCATAGTTAAGC
CAGCCCCGACACCCGCCAACACCCGCTGACGCGCCCTGACGGGCTTGTCTGCTCCCGGCATCCGCTTACA
GACAAGCTGTGACCGTCTCCGGGAGCTGCATGTGTCAGAGGTTTTCACCGTCATCACCGAAACGCGCGA
Features (pLannotate 1.2.2; 21 found; start..end, strand, type, name):
     69..1411    +  rep_origin     2μ ori: yeast 2μ plasmid origin of replication
   1438..1542    +  promoter       AmpR promoter: bla
   1543..2403    +  CDS            AmpR: β-lactamase; bla; confers resistance to ampicillin, carbenicillin, and related antibiotics
   2574..3162    +  rep_origin     ori: high-copy-number ColE1/pMB1/pBR322/pUC origin of replication
   3345..3437    +  CDS            lacI (fragment): lac repressor; lacI; The lac repressor binds to the lac operator to inhibit transcription in E. coli. This inhibition can be relieved by adding lactose or isopropyl-β-D-thiogalactopyranoside (IPTG).
   3450..3471    +  protein_bind   CAP binding site: CAP binding activates transcription in the presence of cAMP. E. coli catabolite activator protein
   3486..3516    +  promoter       lac promoter: promoter for the E. coli lac operon
   3524..3540    +  protein_bind   lac operator: The lac repressor binds to the lac operator to inhibit transcription in E. coli. This inhibition can be relieved by adding lactose or isopropyl-β-D-thiogalactopyranoside (IPTG). lac repressor encoded by lacI
   3585..3603    +  promoter       T3 promoter: promoter for bacteriophage T3 RNA polymerase
   3621..4019    +  promoter       TEF1 promoter: S. cerevisiae TEF1; promoter for EF-1α
   4044..5204    +  CDS            CHS: CHS_CANSA - Also known as CAN1069. Experimental evidence at protein level: Swiss-Prot protein existence level 1. Chalcone synthase that can also use isovaleryl-CoA, isobutyryl-CoA or hexanoyl-CoA as substrates, but that is unable produce olivetol or olivetolic acid. From Cannabis sativa (Hemp) (Marijuana).
   5219..5282    +  misc_feature   MCS (fragment): pBluescript multiple cloning site
   5283..5530    +  terminator     CYC1 terminator: S. cerevisiae CYC1; transcription terminator for CYC1
   5549..5567    -  promoter       T7 promoter: promoter for bacteriophage T7 RNA polymerase
   5575..5730    +  CDS            lacZα (fragment): LacZα fragment of β-galactosidase; lacZ fragment
   5734..6162    +  rep_origin     f1 ori (sequence partly withheld): f1 bacteriophage origin of replication; arrow indicates direction of (+) strand synthesis
   6190..6241    -  misc_feature   bom (fragment): basis of mobility region from pBR322
   6320..7123    -  CDS            URA3: orotidine-5'-phosphate decarboxylase, required for uracil biosynthesis; S. cerevisiae URA3; yeast auxotrophic marker, counterselectable with 5-fluoroorotic acid (5-FOA)
   7124..7339    -  promoter       URA3 promoter: S. cerevisiae URA3
   7347..7396    -  misc_feature   bom (fragment): basis of mobility region from pBR322
   7498..1       -  CDS            rop (fragment) (across the origin): Rop protein, which maintains plasmids at low copy number; rop
