[The description below was written by a language model from this plasmid's Addgene catalogue record and pLannotate feature annotations shown in this document.]
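Description:
pJKW1548 is a yeast episomal expression plasmid built on the p426TEF backbone, designed to express PmCHS, a chalcone synthase from kava (Piper methysticum), in Saccharomyces cerevisiae. As an E. coli–yeast shuttle vector, it carries a high-copy ColE1/pUC-type origin and an ampicillin resistance gene (β-lactamase with its own promoter) for propagation in bacteria, together with the yeast 2μ origin for multicopy maintenance and the URA3 auxotrophic marker, which allows selection in uracil-deficient medium and counterselection with 5-FOA. An f1 phage origin, flanking T3 and T7 promoters, and remnants of the lac promoter/operator, lacZα and pBluescript multiple cloning site are legacy elements of the backbone rather than functional parts of the expression design.

The payload is a simple constitutive cassette: the roughly 1.2 kb PmCHS coding sequence, inserted by Gibson assembly, sits between the strong S. cerevisiae TEF1 promoter and the CYC1 transcription terminator. The automated annotation labels this open reading frame by similarity to the Cannabis sativa chalcone synthase, which reflects homology among plant type III polyketide synthases; the catalogue entry identifies the insert as the Piper methysticum gene. No epitope tags or reporter fusions are annotated. The sequenced record is about 7.5 kb, a few bases shorter than the stated total size.

The plasmid was deposited in connection with work on the biosynthetic origin of kavalactones in kava. It is suited to heterologous production of PmCHS in yeast for examining the enzyme's activity, although the record does not detail specific experiments.
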