Addgene plasmid #119177: pJKW1548
Purpose: Yeast expression plasmid for PmCHS
Depositing lab: Jing-Ke Weng. Depositing organization: Whitehead Institute for Biomedical Research. Publication: The biosynthetic origin of psychoactive kavalactones in kava. Pluskal T, Torrens-Spence MP, Fallon TR, De Abreu A, Shi CH, Weng JK. Nat Plants. 2019 Jul 22. pii: 10.1038/s41477-019-0474-0. doi: 10.1038/s41477-019-0474-0. PubMed 31332312.
Backbone
  Vector backbone: p426TEF
  Backbone size w/o insert (bp): 6352
  Total vector size (bp): 7543
  Vector type: Yeast Expression
  Selectable markers: URA3
Growth in bacteria
  Bacterial resistance: Ampicillin, 100 μg/mL
  Growth temperature: 37°C
  Growth strain: DH5alpha
  Copy number: High Copy
Gene/Insert
  Gene/Insert name: PmCHS
  Species: Piper methysticum
  Insert size (bp): 1185
  GenBank ID: MK058495
  Promoter: TEF1
  Cloning method: Gibson Cloning
  Sequencing primers: 5′ TACTTCTTGCTCATTAGAAAGA; 3′ tcgaggtcgacggtatcgataa
Terms and licenses: Academic/Nonprofit Terms; Industry Terms: Not Available to Industry
How to cite: pJKW1548 was a gift from Jing-Ke Weng (Addgene plasmid # 119177 ; http://n2t.net/addgene:119177 ; RRID:Addgene_119177)
